>Addgene plasmid #171276 | pFTK004 | addgene full sequence | sequence record 349398 | Addgene NGS Result
GTGGCTCTTCAGTGGACGAAAGGGCCTCGTGATACGCCTATTTTTATAGGTTAATGTCATGATAATAATG
GTTTCTTAGACGTCAGGTGGCACTTTTCGGGGAAATGTGCGCGGAACCCCTATTTGTTTATTTTTCTAAA
TACATTCAAATATGTATCCGCTCATGAGACAATAACCCTGATAAATGCTTCAATAATATTGAAAAAGGAA
GAGTATGCGCTCACGCAACTGGTCCAGAACCTTGACCGAACGCAGCGGTGGTAACGGCGCAGTGGCGGTT
TTCATGGCTTGTTATGACTGTTTTTTTTTGGGGTACAGTCTATGCCTCGGGCATCCAAGCAGCAAGCGCG
TTACGCCGTGGGTCGATGTTTGATGTTATGGAGCAGCAACGATGTTACGCAGCAGGGCAGTCGCCCTAAA
ACAAAGTTAAACATCATGAGGGAAGCGGTGATCGCCGAAGTATCGACTCAACTATCAGAGGTAGTTGGCG
TCATCGAGCGCCATCTCGAACCGACGTTGCTGGCCGTACATTTGTACGGCTCCGCAGTGGATGGCGGCCT
GAAGCCACACAGCGATATTGATTTGCTGGTTACGGTGACCGTAAGGCTTGATGAAACAACGCGGCGAGCT
TTGATCAACGACCTTTTGGAAACTTCGGCTTCCCCTGGAGAGAGCGAGATTCTCCGCGCTGTAGAAGTCA
CCATTGTTGTGCACGACGACATCATTCCGTGGCGTTATCCAGCTAAGCGCGAACTGCAATTTGGAGAATG
GCAGCGCAATGACATTCTTGCAGGTATCTTCGAGCCAGCCACGATCGACATTGATCTGGCTATCTTGCTG
ACAAAAGCAAGAGAACATAGCGTTGCCTTGGTAGGTCCAGCGGCGGAGGAACTCTTTGATCCGGTTCCTG
AACAGGATCTATTTGAGGCGCTAAATGAAACCTTAACGCTATGGAACTCGCCGCCCGACTGGGCTGGCGA
TGAGCGAAATGTAGTGCTTACGTTGTCCCGCATTTGGTACAGCGCAGTAACCGGCAAAATCGCGCCGAAG
GATGTCGCTGCCGACTGGGCAATGGAGCGCCTGCCGGCCCAGTATCAGCCCGTCATACTTGAAGCTAGAC
AGGCTTATCTTGGACAAGAAGAAGATCGCTTGGCCTCGCGCGCAGATCAGTTGGAAGAATTTGTCCATTA
CGTAAAAGGCGAGATCACCAAGGTAGTCGGCAAATAACTGTCAGACCAAGTTTACTCATATATACTTTAG
ATTGATTTAAAACTTCATTTTTAATTTAAAAGGATCTAGGTGAAGATCCTTTTTGATAATCTCATGACCA
AAATCCCTTAACGTGAGTTTTCGTTCCACTGAGCGTCAGACCCCGTAGAAAAGATCAAAGGATCTTCTTG
AGATCCTTTTTTTCTGCGCGTAATCTGCTGCTTGCAAACAAAAAAACCACCGCTACCAGCGGTGGTTTGT
TTGCCGGATCAAGAGCTACCAACTCTTTTTCCGAAGGTAACTGGCTTCAGCAGAGCGCAGATACCAAATA
CTGTTCTTCTAGTGTAGCCGTAGTTAGGCCACCACTTCAAGAACTCTGTAGCACCGCCTACATACCTCGC
TCTGCTAATCCTGTTACCAGTGGCTGCTGCCAGTGGCGATAAGTCGTGTCTTACCGGGTTGGACTCAAGA
CGATAGTTACCGGATAAGGCGCAGCGGTCGGGCTGAACGGGGGGTTCGTGCACACAGCCCAGCTTGGAGC
GAACGACCTACACCGAACTGAGATACCTACAGCGTGAGCTATGAGAAAGCGCCACGCTTCCCGAAGGGAG
AAAGGCGGACAGGTATCCGGTAAGCGGCAGGGTCGGAACAGGAGAGCGCACGAGGGAGCTTCCAGGGGGA
AACGCCTGGTATCTTTATAGTCCTGTCGGGTTTCGCCACCTCTGACTTGAGCGTCGATTTTTGTGATGCT
CGTCAGGGGGGCGGAGCCTATGGAAAAACGCCAGCAACGCGGCCTTTTTACGGTTCCTGGCCTTTTGCTG
GCCTTTTGCTCACATGTTCTTTCCTGCGTTATCCCCTGATTCTGTGGATAACCGTATTACCGCCTTTGAG
TGAGCTGATACCGCTCGCCGCAGCCGAACGACCGAGCGCAGCGAGTCAGTGAGCGAGGAAGCGGAAGAGC
GCCCAATACGCAAACCGCCTCTCCCCGCGCGTTGGCCGATTCATTAATCACTCTGTGGTCTCAGGAGTGG
ATCCCCCGGGCTGCAGGAATTCGAGCTCTGTACAGTGACCGGTGACTCTTTCTGGCATGCGGAGAGACGG
ACGGACGCAGAGAGAAGGGCTGAGTAATAAGCGCCACTGCGCCAGACAGCTCTGGCGGCTCTGAGGTGCA
GTGGATGATTATTAATCCGGGACCGGCCGCCCCTCCGCCCCGAAGTGGAAAGGCTGGTGTGCCCCTCGTT
GACCAAGAATCTATTGCATCATCGGAGAATATGGAGCTTCATCGAATCACCGGCAGTAAGCGAAGGAGAA
TGTGAAGCCAGGGGTGTATAGCCGTCGGCGAAATAGCATGCCATTAACCTAGGTACAGAAGTCCAATTGC
TTCCGATCTGGTAAAAGATTCACGAGATAGTACCTTCTCCGAAGTAGGTAGAGCGAGTACCCGGCGCGTA
AGCTCCCTAATTGGCCCATCCGGCATCTGTAGGGCGTCCAAATATCGTGCCTCTCCTGCTTTGCCCGGTG
TATGAAACCGGAAAGGCCGCTCAGGAGCTGGCCAGCGGCGCAGACCGGGAACACAAGCTGGCAGTCGACC
CATCCGGTGCTCTGCACTCGACCTGCTGAGGTCCCTCAGTCCCTGGTAGGCAGCTTTGCCCCGTCTGTCC
GCCCGGTGTGTCGGCGGGGTTGACAAGGTCGTTGCGTCAGTCCAACATTTGTTGCCATATTTTCCTGCTC
TCCCCACCAGCTGCTCTTTTCTTTTCTCTTTCTTTTCCCATCTTCAGTATATTCATCTTCCCATCCAAGA
ACCTTTATTTCCCCTAAGTAAGTACTTTGCTACATCCATACTCCATCCTTCCCATCCCTTATTCCTTTGA
ACCTTTCAGTTCGAGCTTTCCCACTTCATCGCAGCTTGACTAACAGCTACCCCGCTTGAGCAGACATCAC
AATGTGAGACCACGAA
Features (pLannotate 1.2.2; 9 found; start..end, strand, type, name):
    110..214     +  promoter       AmpR promoter: bla
    205..285     -  CDS            int (fragment): INT2_ECOLX - Protein inferred from homology: Swiss-Prot protein existence level 3. Putative integrase believed to be involved in the insertion of antibiotic resistance genes into plasmids and transposons. From Escherichia coli.
    373..429     +  CDS            GmR (fragment): gentamycin acetyltransferase; aacC1; confers resistance to gentamycin
    436..1224    +  CDS            aadA: S3AD_ECOLX - Experimental evidence at protein level: Swiss-Prot protein existence level 1. Mediates bacterial resistance to the antibiotics streptomycin and spectinomycin. From Escherichia coli.
   1398..1986    +  rep_origin     ori: high-copy-number ColE1/pMB1/pBR322/pUC origin of replication
   2169..2218    +  CDS            lacI (fragment): lac repressor; lacI; The lac repressor binds to the lac operator to inhibit transcription in E. coli. This inhibition can be relieved by adding lactose or isopropyl-β-D-thiogalactopyranoside (IPTG).
   2236..2264    +  misc_feature   MCS (fragment): pBluescript multiple cloning site
   2263..2979    +  promoter       gpdA promoter (fragment): gpdA; promoter from the Aspergillus nidulans glyceraldehyde-3-phosphate dehydrogenase gene (Punt et al., 1990)
   3028..3143    +  intron         gpdA intron: gpdA; intron from the Aspergillus nidulans glyceraldehyde-3-phosphate dehydrogenase gene (Punt et al., 1990)
