[The description below was written by a language model from this plasmid's Addgene catalogue record and pLannotate feature annotations shown in this document.]
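Description:
pFTK004 is a level 0 (LVL0) part plasmid from the Fungal Modular Cloning ToolKit, a synthetic biology collection for assembling expression constructs for filamentous fungi. It is built on the pICH41295 backbone, a Modular Cloning entry vector, and totals about 3.2 kb. It is propagated in E. coli from a high-copy ColE1/pUC-type origin and is selected with spectinomycin. Resistance comes from the aadA aminoglycoside adenylyltransferase gene, which lies downstream of a bla-type promoter. The short integrase, gentamicin acetyltransferase and lacI fragments annotated around the marker and cloning region appear to be remnants of the backbone's construction rather than functional genes.

The stored part is the gpdA promoter (PgpdA, locus ANIA_08041) from the Aspergillus nidulans glyceraldehyde-3-phosphate dehydrogenase gene. It is a strong constitutive promoter that is widely used to drive transgene expression in Aspergillus, Penicillium and related fungi. The feature table annotates roughly 0.7 kb of promoter sequence, followed by the native gpdA intron, so the part seems to include the 5′ untranslated leader region of the gene. The plasmid carries no coding sequence, terminator or fungal selection marker, so it is not an expression vector on its own despite the catalogue's vector type labels.

In modular cloning schemes, a level 0 part like this is normally excised with a type IIS restriction enzyme and joined in a defined order to coding sequence and terminator parts to form a level 1 transcription unit. The record does not state the flanking enzyme sites or fusion overhangs, and the cloning sites are listed as unknown.
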