Addgene plasmid #171276: pFTK004
Purpose: Part Plasmid Entry Vector (LVL0) from the Fungal Modular Cloning ToolKit.
Depositing lab: Arnold Driessen. Depositing organization: University of Groningen. Publication: Modular Synthetic Biology Toolkit for Filamentous Fungi. Mozsik L, Pohl C, Meyer V, Bovenberg RAL, Nygard Y, Driessen AJM. ACS Synth Biol. 2021 Nov 2. doi: 10.1021/acssynbio.1c00260. PubMed 34726388.
Backbone
  Vector backbone: pICH41295
  Vector type: Bacterial Expression, Yeast Expression, Synthetic Biology
Growth in bacteria
  Bacterial resistance: Spectinomycin, 50 μg/mL
  Growth temperature: 37°C
  Growth strain: DH5alpha
  Copy number: High Copy
Gene/Insert
  Gene/Insert name: PgpdA ANIA_08041 promoter
  Species: Penicillium, Aspergillus, or other fungal sources
  Mutation: n/a
  Cloning method: Restriction Enzyme; 5′ cloning site Unknown (unknown if destroyed)
Terms and licenses: Academic/Nonprofit Terms; Industry Terms: Not Available to Industry
How to cite: pFTK004 was a gift from Arnold Driessen (Addgene plasmid # 171276 ; http://n2t.net/addgene:171276 ; RRID:Addgene_171276)
